Addgene plasmid #118076: pMST-1313
Purpose: pTEF1-cexA-tCYC1
Depositing lab: Michael Sauer. Depositing organization: Universitaet fur Bodenkultur Wien (BOKU-WIEN). Publication: Engineering of the citrate exporter protein enables high citric acid production in Aspergillus niger. Steiger MG, Rassinger A, Mattanovich D, Sauer M. Metab Eng. 2019 Mar;52:224-231. doi: 10.1016/j.ymben.2018.12.004. Epub 2018 Dec 13. PubMed 30553933.
Backbone
  Vector backbone: MST606
  Backbone manufacturer: Matthias Steiger
  Vector type: Yeast Expression
  Selectable markers: URA3
Growth in bacteria
  Bacterial resistance: Hygromycin, 200 μg/mL
  Growth temperature: 37°C
  Growth strain: DH10B
  Copy number: Unknown
Gene/Insert
  Gene/Insert name: pTEF1-cexA-tCYC1 (alt name: gene CexA)
  Species: A. niger
  Insert size (bp): 2310
  Promoter: pTEF1
  Cloning method: Gibson Cloning
  Sequencing primers: 5′ TGCAAGCAGCAGATTACG; 3′ ATACATGGGGATGTATGGG
Terms and licenses: Academic/Nonprofit Terms; Industry Terms: Not Available to Industry
How to cite: pMST-1313 was a gift from Michael Sauer (Addgene plasmid # 118076 ; http://n2t.net/addgene:118076 ; RRID:Addgene_118076)
