[The description below was written by a language model from this plasmid's Addgene catalogue record and pLannotate feature annotations shown in this document.]
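Description:
pMST-1313 is a 7.3 kb episomal yeast expression plasmid built on the MST606 backbone that expresses the Aspergillus niger citrate exporter gene cexA in Saccharomyces cerevisiae. It is a shuttle vector. A high-copy ColE1/pUC-type origin supports replication in E. coli, and a 2μ origin, with an adjacent fragment of the 2μ RAF1 gene, allows multicopy maintenance in yeast. Two selection cassettes are annotated. One is the S. cerevisiae URA3 gene under its own promoter, which complements uracil auxotrophy in ura3 hosts. The other is an hphMX6 hygromycin-resistance cassette ending in the Ashbya gossypii TEF terminator. The record lists hygromycin as the bacterial selection, and no other bacterial resistance gene appears in the feature table, so the hph cassette apparently serves for selection in E. coli as well. A short tet promoter fragment lies next to this cassette, but the record does not state any function for it.

The payload is a roughly 2.3 kb cassette assembled by Gibson cloning. The strong constitutive S. cerevisiae TEF1 promoter drives the cexA coding sequence, which is annotated as cex1 and spans the numbering origin of the circular sequence. Transcription is terminated by the CYC1 terminator. No epitope tags or reporters are annotated.

The associated study concerns engineering of the citrate exporter to raise citric acid production in A. niger. A constitutive yeast expression construct of this kind fits heterologous testing of the transporter's function in S. cerevisiae, though the record states the purpose only as the cassette composition.
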