Features (pLannotate 1.2.2; 11 found; start..end, strand, type, name):
   1572..1819    +  terminator     CYC1 terminator: S. cerevisiae CYC1; transcription terminator for CYC1
   1856..2072    +  promoter       URA3 promoter: S. cerevisiae URA3
   2073..2873    +  CDS            URA3: PYRF_YEAST - Experimental evidence at protein level: Swiss-Prot protein existence level 1. From Saccharomyces cerevisiae (strain ATCC 204508 / S288c) (Baker's yeast).
   3018..4593    +  gene           hphMX6: yeast selectable marker conferring hygromycin resistance
   4396..4593    +  terminator     TEF terminator: Ashbya gossypii TEF terminator
   4598..4618    -  promoter       tet promoter (fragment): E. coli promoter for tetracycline efflux protein gene
   4656..5036    +  CDS            RAF1 (fragment): RAF_YEAST - Experimental evidence at transcript level: Swiss-Prot protein existence level 2. Antagonizes transcriptional repression of recombinase FLP by REP1-REP2. May play a role in plasmid partitioning. From Saccharomyces cerevisiae (strain ATCC 204508 / S288c) (Baker's yeast).
   5190..6067    -  rep_origin     2μ ori: yeast 2μ plasmid origin of replication
   6130..6718    -  rep_origin     ori: high-copy-number ColE1/pMB1/pBR322/pUC origin of replication
   6799..7205    +  promoter       TEF1 promoter: S. cerevisiae TEF1; promoter for EF-1α
   7213..1500    +  CDS            cex1 (across the origin): CEX1_ASPNA - Also known as cexA From Aspergillus niger (strain ATCC 1015 / CBS 113.46 / FGSC A1144 / LSHB Ac4 / NCTC 3858a / NRRL 328 / USDA 3528.7).
>Addgene plasmid #118076 | pMST-1313 | addgene full sequence | sequence record 235993 | Addgene NGS Result
AGTGACTCCGATAAGGGATCCCTCTCTCCGGAGCCTTCGACCCTCGAGGCTCAGTCATCCGAGAAGCCAC
CGCATCATATCTTCACACGATCTCGCAAGCTGCAAATGGTTTGCATCGTCTCCCTCGCTGCCATATTTTC
TCCGCTTTCGTCGAACATTTACTTCCCTGCCCTGGATGATGTCTCGAAATCCCTCAACATCAGCATGTCG
CTCGCAACACTCACCATCACGGTGTACATGATCGTCCAAGGCCTCGCTCCCAGCTTCTGGGGTTCCATGT
CAGACGCCACAGGTAGACGGCCTGTCTTTATTGGAACATTCATTGTTTACCTCGTAGCCAATATTGCTCT
GGCCGAATCCAAGAACTATGGTGAGCTCATGGCCTTCCGAGCCTTGCAGGCTGCTGGTAGCGCAGCCACC
ATCTCAATCGGAGCTGGAGTGATTGGTGATATCACAAACTCGGAAGAAAGAGGTAGCTTGGTGGGTATCT
TCGGTGGAGTTCGCATGCTTGGACAGGGAATCGGGCCGGTTTTCGGCGGCATTTTCACCCAGTATCTCGG
ATATCGATCTATCTTTTGGTTCCTCACGATTGCTGGAGGCGTGAGTCTCCTGTCCATTCTGGTGCTTCTT
CCGGAGACATTGAGGCCAATTGCTGGAAATGGAACTGTGAAGCTCAATGGCATTCATAAGCCCTTCATCT
ACACGATCACCGGCCAGACGGGGGTTGTCGAGGGAGCGCAACCGGAAGCGAAAAAGACCAAAACCAGCTG
GAAGTCTGTTTTTGCTCCTTTGACATTCCTCGTCGAAAAGGACGTTTTCATCACCCTGTTCTTTGGAAGT
ATCGTGTACACAGTGTGGAGCATGGTGACATCCAGTACCACCGACCTCTTCAGCGAAGTGTACGGCCTGT
CATCCCTGGACATTGGACTCACTTTCCTAGGCAATGGCTTTGGATGTATGTCTGGCTCTTATCTGGTCGG
CTACCTTATGGATTACAACCACCGTCTTACCGAACGCGAATATTGCGAGAAACACGGTTATCCGGCAGGC
ACACGTGTCAATCTGAAATCACACCCCGACTTCCCCATTGAGGTCGCCCGGATGCGCAATACCTGGTGGG
TGATTGCGATCTTCATCGTGACAGTTGCTTTGTACGGCGTGTCTTTGCGGACACATCTGGCGGTGCCTAT
CATTCTGCAGTACTTCATTGCGTTCTGCTCAACAGGACTCTTCACCATCAACAGCGCCCTGGTCATCGAT
CTTTACCCAGGTGCTAGCGCCAGTGCGACAGCAGTGAACAATCTGATGCGGTGCCTGCTTGGAGCTGGCG
GTGTGGCTATCGTGCAACCTATCCTGGACGCCTTGAAGCCGGATTATACTTTCCTCTTGCTTGCCGGCAT
CACCCTTGTGATGACTCCGTTGCTGTACGTCGAAGATCGATGGGGTCCTGGCTGGCGACATGCCCGCGAA
AGGAGACTCAAGGCCAAAGCCAACGGCAACTAGGCTTCGTCCGACGGCGGCCCGACGGGTCCGAGGCCTC
GGAGATCCGTCCCCCTTTTCCTTTGTCGATATCATGTAATTAGTTATGTCACGCTTACATTCACGCCCTC
CCCCCACATCCGCTCTAACCGAAAAGGAAGGAGTTAGACAACCTGAAGTCTAGGTCCCTATTTATTTTTT
TATAGTTATGTTAGTATTAAGAACGTTATTTATATTTCAAATTTTTCTTTTTTTTCTGTACAGACGCGTG
TACGCATGTAACATTATACTGAAAACCTTGCTTGAGAAGGTTTTGGGACGCTCGAAGGCTTTAATTTGCA
AGCTGGCGCTCCGGGGAGCAGGGTCCATAAAGCTTTTCAATTCATCTTTTTTTTTTTTGTTCTTTTTTTT
GATTCCGGTTTCTTTGAAATTTTTTTGATTCGGTAATCTCCGAGCAGAAGGAAGAACGAAGGAAGGAGCA
CAGACTTAGATTGGTATATATACGCATATGTAGTGTTGAAGAAACATGAAATTGCCCAGTATTCTTAACC
CAACTGCACAGAACAAAAACCTGCAGGAAACGAAGATAAATCATGTCGAAAGCTACATATAAGGAACGTG
CTGCTACTCATCCTAGTCCTGTTGCTGCCAAGCTATTTAATATCATGCACGAAAAGCAAACAAACTTGTG
TGCTTCATTGGATGTTCGTACCACCAAGGAATTACTGGAGTTAGTTGAAGCATTAGGTCCCAAAATTTGT
TTACTAAAAACACATGTGGATATCTTGACTGATTTTTCCATGGAGGGCACAGTTAAGCCGCTAAAGGCAT
TATCCGCCAAGTACAATTTTTTACTCTTCGAGGACAGAAAATTTGCTGACATTGGTAATACAGTCAAATT
GCAGTACTCTGCGGGTGTATACAGAATAGCAGAATGGGCAGACATTACGAATGCACACGGTGTGGTGGGC
CCAGGTATTGTTAGCGGTTTGAAGCAGGCGGCGGAAGAAGTAACAAAGGAACCTAGAGGCCTTTTGATGT
TAGCAGAATTGTCATGCAAGGGCTCCCTAGCTACTGGAGAATATACTAAGGGTACTGTTGACATTGCGAA
GAGCGACAAAGATTTTGTTATCGGCTTTATTGCTCAAAGAGACATGGGTGGAAGAGATGAAGGTTACGAT
TGGTTGATTATGACACCCGGTGTGGGTTTAGATGACAAGGGAGACGCATTGGGTCAACAGTATAGAACCG
TGGATGATGTGGTGTCTACAGGATCTGACATTATTATTGTTGGAAGAGGACTATTTGCAAAGGGAAGGGA
TGCTAAGGTAGAGGGTGAACGTTACAGAAAAGCAGGCTGGGAAGCATATTTGAGAAGATGCGGCCAGCAA
AACTAAAAAACTGTATTATAAGTAAATGCATGTATACTAAACTCACAACTTAGAGCTTCAATTTAATTAT
ATCAGTTATTACCCGGGAATCTCGGCGCTAATTGGAGGCGTCTTCGGATCCCTCGAGGAAGACGCCGCTA
GCTCATGGACATGGAGGCCCAGAATACCCTCCTTGACAGTCTTGACGTGCGCAGCTCAGGGGCATGATGT
GACTGTCGCCCGTACATTTAGCCCATACATCCCCATGTATAATCATTTGCATCCATACATTTTGATGGCC
GCACGGCGCGAAGCAAAAATTACGGCTCCTCGCTGCAGACGTGCGAGCAGGGAAACGCTCCCCTCACAGA
CGCGTTGAATTGTCCCCACGCCGCGCCCCTGTAGAGAAATATAAAAGGTTAGGATTTGCCACTGAGGTTC
TTCTTTCATATACTTCCTTTTAAAATCTTGCTAGGATACAGTTCTCACATCACATCCGAACATAAACAAC
CATGGGTAAAAAGCCTGAACTCACCGCGACGTCTGTCGAGAAGTTTCTGATCGAAAAGTTCGACAGCGTC
TCCGACCTGATGCAGCTCTCGGAGGGCGAAGAATCTCGTGCTTTCAGCTTCGATGTAGGAGGGCGTGGAT
ATGTCCTGCGGGTAAATAGCTGCGCCGATGGTTTCTACAAAGATCGTTATGTTTATCGGCACTTTGCATC
GGCCGCGCTCCCGATTCCGGAAGTGCTTGACATTGGGGAATTCAGCGAGAGCCTGACCTATTGCATCTCC
CGCCGTGCACAGGGTGTCACGTTGCAAGACCTCCCTGAAACCGAACTGCCCGCTGTTCTGCAGCCGGTCG
CGGAGGCCATGGATGCGATCGCTGCGGCCGATCTTAGCCAGACGAGCGGGTTCGGCCCATTCGGACCGCA
AGGAATCGGTCAATACACTACATGGCGTGATTTCATATGCGCGATTGCTGATCCCCATGTGTATCACTGG
CAAACTGTGATGGACGACACCGTCAGTGCGTCCGTCGCGCAGGCTCTCGATGAGCTGATGCTTTGGGCCG
AGGACTGCCCCGAAGTCCGGCACCTCGTGCACGCGGATTTCGGCTCCAACAATGTCCTGACGGACAATGG
CCGCATAACAGCGGTCATTGACTGGAGCGAGGCGATGTTCGGGGATTCCCAATACGAGGTCGCCAACATC
TTCTTCTGGAGGCCGTGGTTGGCTTGTATGGAGCAGCAGACGCGCTACTTCGAGCGGAGGCATCCGGAGC
TTGCAGGATCGCCGCGGCTCCGGGCGTATATGCTCCGCATTGGTCTTGACCAACTCTATCAGAGCTTGGT
TGACGGCAATTTCGATGATGCAGCTTGGGCGCAGGGTCGATGCGACGCAATCGTCCGATCCGGAGCCGGG
ACTGTCGGGCGTACACAAATCGCCCGCAGAAGCGCGGCCGTCTGGACCGATGGCTGTGTAGAAGTACTCG
CCGATAGTGGAAACCGACGCCCCAGCACTCGTCCGAGGGCAAAGGAATAATCAGTACTGACAATAAAAAG
ATTCTTGTTTTCAAGAACTTGTCATTTGTATAGTTTTTTTATATTGTAGTTGTTCTATTTTAATCAAATG
TTAGCGTGATTTATATTTTTTTTCGCCTCGACATCATCTGCCCAGATGCGAAGTTAAGTGCGCAGAAAGT
AATATCATGCGTCAATCGTATGTGAATGCTGGTCGCTATACTGGCTTTTATCGATGATAAGCTGTCAAAC
ATGAGAATTAATTCCACGGACTATAGACTATACCTAGTATACTCCGTCTACTGTACGATACACTTCCGCT
CAGGTCCTTGTCCTTTAACGAGGCCTTACCACTCTTTTGTTACTCTATTGATCCAGCTCAGCAAAGGCAG
TGTGATCTAAGATTCTATCTTCGCGATGTAGTAAAACTAGCTAGACCGAGAAAGAGACTAGAAATGCAAA
AGGCACTTCTACAATGGCTGCCATCATTATTATCCGATGTGACGCTGCAGCTTCTCAATGATATTCGAAT
ACGCTTTGAGGAGATACAGCCTAATATCCGACAAACTGTTTTACAGATTTACGATCGTACTTGTTACCCA
TCATTGAATTTTGAACATCCGAACCTGGGAGTTTTCCCTGAAACAGATAGTATATTTGAACCTGTATAAT
AATATATAGTCTAGCGCTTTACGGAAGAGAATGTATGTATTTCGGTTCCTGGAGAAACTATTGCATCTAT
TGCATAGGTAATCTTGCACGTCGCATCCCCGGTTCATTTTCTGCGTTTCCATCTTGCACTTCAATAGCAT
ATCTTTGTTAACGAAGCATCTGTGCTTCATTTTGTAGAACAAAAATGCAACGCGAGAGCGCTAATTTTTC
AAACAAAGAATCTGAGCTGCATTTTTACAGAACAGAAATGCAACGCGAAAGCGCTATTTTACCAACGAAG
AATCTGTGCTTCATTTTTGTAAAACAAAAATGCAACGCGAGAGCGCTAATTTTTCAAACAAAGAATCTGA
GCTGCATTTTTACAGAACAGAAATGCAACGCGAGAGCGCTATTTTACCAACAAAGAATCTATACTTCTTT
TTTGTTCTACAAAAATGCATCCCGAGAGCGCTATTTTTCTAACAAAGCATCTTAGATTACTTTTTTTCTC
CTTTGTGCGCTCTATAATGCAGTCTCTTGATAACTTTTTGCACTGTAGGTCCGTTAAGGTTAGAAGAAGG
CTACTTTGGTGTCTATTTTCTCTTCCATAAAAAAAGCCTGACTCCACTTCCCGCGTTTACTGATTACTAG
CGAAGCTGCGGGTGCATTTTTTCAAGATAAAGGCATCCCCGATTATATTCTATACCGATGTGGATTGCGC
ATACTTTGTGAACAGAAAGTGATAGCGTTGATGATTCTTCATTGGTCAGAAAATTATGAACGGTTTCTTC
TATTTTGTCTCTATATACTACGTATAGGAAATGTTTACATTTTCGTATTGTTTTCGATTCACTCTATGAA
TAGTTCTTACTACAATTTTTTTGTCTAAAGAGTAATACTAGAGATAAACATAAAAAATGTAGAGGTCGAG
TTTAGATGCAAGTTCAAGGAGCGAAAGGTGGATGGGTAGGTTATATAGGGATATAGCACAGAGATATATA
GCAAAGAGATACTTTTGAGCAATGTTTGTGGAAGCGGTATTCGCAATGCGCTGTGAGCAAAAGGCCAGCA
AAAGGCCAGGAACCGTAAAAAGGCCGCGTTGCTGGCGTTTTTCCATAGGCTCCGCCCCCCTGACGAGCAT
CACAAAAATCGACGCTCAAGTCAGAGGTGGCGAAACCCGACAGGACTATAAAGATACCAGGCGTTTCCCC
CTGGAAGCTCCCTCGTGCGCTCTCCTGTTCCGACCCTGCCGCTTACCGGATACCTGTCCGCCTTTCTCCC
TTCGGGAAGCGTGGCGCTTTCTCATAGCTCACGCTGTAGGTATCTCAGTTCGGTGTAGGTCGTTCGCTCC
AAGCTGGGCTGTGTGCACGAACCCCCCGTTCAGCCCGACCGCTGCGCCTTATCCGGTAACTATCGTCTTG
AGTCCAACCCGGTAAGACACGACTTATCGCCACTGGCAGCAGCCACTGGTAACAGGATTAGCAGAGCGAG
GTATGTAGGCGGTGCTACAGAGTTCTTGAAGTGGTGGCCTAACTACGGCTACACTAGAAGAACAGTATTT
GGTATCTGCGCTCTGCTGAAGCCAGTTACCTTCGGAAAAAGAGTTGGTAGCTCTTGATCCGGCAAACAAA
CCACCGCTGGTAGCGGTGGTTTTTTTGTTTGCAAGCAGCAGATTACGCGCAGAAAAAAAGGATCTCAAGA
AGATCCTTTGATCTTTTCTACGGGGTGGAGCGCAAAAAACCCCGCCCCTGACAGGGCGGGGTTTTTTCGC
GATCGGAGCACACACCATAGCTTCAAAATGTTTCTACTCCTTTTTTACTCTTCCAGATTTTCTCGGACTC
CGCGCATCGCCGTACCACTTCAAAACACCCAAGCACAGCATACTAAATTTCCCCTCTTTCTTCCTCTAGG
GTGTCGTTAATTACCCGTACTAAAGGTTTGGAAAAGAAAAAAGCGACCGCCTCGTTTCTTTTTCTTCGTC
GAAAAAGGCAATAAAAATTTTTATCACGTTTCTTTTTCTTGAAAATTTTTTTTTTTGATTTTTTTCTCTT
TCGATGACCTCCCATTGATATTTAAGTTAATAAACGGTGTTCAATTTCTCAAGTTTCAGTTTCATTTTTC
TTGTTCTATTACAACTTTTTTTACTTCTTGCTCATTAGAAAGAAAGCATAGCAATCTAATCTAAGGGCGG
TCATGTCCTCAACCACGTCCTCATCAAGATCAGACCTTGAAAAGGTCCCCGTACCACAGGTCACCCCTAG
AGAC
